Addgene plasmid #143716: TFORF0580
Purpose: Lentiviral vector for overexpressing transcription factor ORFs with unique 24-bp barcodes. Barcodes facilitate identification of transcription factors in pooled screens.
Depositing lab: Feng Zhang. Depositing organization: Broad Institute. Publication: A transcription factor atlas of directed differentiation. Joung J, Ma S, Tay T, Geiger-Schuller KR, Kirchgatterer PC, Verdine VK, Guo B, Arias-Garcia MA, Allen WE, Singh A, Kuksenko O, Abudayyeh OO, Gootenberg JS, Fu Z, Macrae RK, Buenrostro JD, Regev A, Zhang F. Cell. 2023 Jan 5;186(1):209-229.e26. doi: 10.1016/j.cell.2022.11.026. PubMed 36608654.
Backbone
  Vector backbone: pLX_TRC317
  Backbone manufacturer: Broad Institute Genetic Perturbation Platform
  Backbone size w/o insert (bp): 8264
  Vector type: Mammalian Expression, Lentiviral
  Selectable markers: Puromycin
Growth in bacteria
  Bacterial resistance: Ampicillin, 100 μg/mL
  Growth temperature: 37°C
  Growth strain: NEB Stable
  Copy number: High Copy
Gene/Insert
  Gene/Insert name: ZNF107
  Species: H. sapiens (human)
  Insert size (bp): 2564
  Entrez Gene: ZNF107 (a.k.a. Y8, ZFD25, ZNF588, smap-7)
  Promoter: EF1a
  Cloning method: Unknown
  Sequencing primers: 5′ GGGTGGAGACTGAAGTTAGGCCAG; 3′ CACATAGCGTAAAAGGAGCAACATAG
Terms and licenses: Academic/Nonprofit Terms; Industry Terms: Not Available to Industry
Depositor comments: NM_001282360,ENST00000613690 . The transcription factor ORF portion of this plasmid was synthesized by Genewiz. Please test multiple small colonies in case of plasmid recombination. To make this collection available in a timely manner, a portion of this collection was not fully sequenced by Addgene. If an Addgene verified full plasmid sequence is not available, please contact us prior to placing an order to request the full sequence.
How to cite: TFORF0580 was a gift from Feng Zhang (Addgene plasmid # 143716 ; http://n2t.net/addgene:143716 ; RRID:Addgene_143716)
