[The description below was written by a language model from this plasmid's Addgene catalogue record and pLannotate feature annotations shown in this document.]
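Description:
TFORF0580 is a third-generation-style, self-inactivating lentiviral expression plasmid built on the pLX_TRC317 backbone and carrying the human zinc-finger transcription factor ZNF107 as an open reading frame of about 2.6 kb. It belongs to a barcoded transcription factor ORF collection in which each clone carries a unique 24-bp barcode, so that the factor delivered to a given cell can be identified by sequencing in pooled overexpression screens, such as screens for drivers of directed differentiation. In bacteria it is maintained through a high-copy ColE1/pUC-type origin and selected with ampicillin (AmpR). An f1 origin and remnants of a lac/lacZα cloning region with T7 and T3 promoters are also present in the backbone. The depositor notes that the plasmid may recombine.

The viral portion begins with an RSV promoter fused to a truncated HIV-1 5' LTR, followed by the Ψ packaging signal with a gag fragment, the RRE for Rev-dependent export of genomic RNA, and a cPPT/CTS element. It ends with a ΔU3 3' LTR that inactivates LTR promoter activity after integration, followed by an SV40 poly(A) signal. Inside the provirus, an SV40 promoter drives puromycin N-acetyltransferase for selection of transduced mammalian cells, and a separate EF-1α promoter drives the ZNF107 ORF, with a WPRE downstream to enhance transcript stability and expression. The automated annotation labels only the start of the ORF, as a fragment resembling ZNF679. This most likely reflects homology among KRAB zinc-finger family members rather than a different insert, since the rest of the insert region is unannotated. The barcode itself is not annotated in the feature table.
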