Features (pLannotate 1.2.2; 31 found; start..end, strand, type, name):
      5..231     +  promoter       RSV promoter: Rous sarcoma virus enhancer/promoter
    232..412     +  LTR            5' LTR (truncated): truncated 5' long terminal repeat (LTR) from HIV-1
    459..584     +  misc_feature   HIV-1 Ψ: packaging signal of human immunodeficiency virus type 1
    568..931     +  CDS            HIV-1 gag (fragment): gag protein from human immunodeficiency virus 1; gag
   1077..1310    +  misc_feature   RRE: The Rev response element (RRE) of HIV-1 allows for Rev-dependent mRNA export from the nucleus to the cytoplasm.
   1687..1713    +  CDS            Rev (fragment): human immunodeficiency virus 1 (HIV-1) Rev protein; rev; enhances nuclear export of unspliced and incompletely spliced viral mRNAs
   1720..1743    +  promoter       SV40 promoter (fragment): SV40 early promoter
   1744..1815    +  promoter       SV40 promoter (fragment): SV40 enhancer and early promoter
   1839..1974    +  rep_origin     SV40 ori: SV40 origin of replication
   2020..2616    +  CDS            PuroR (fragment): puromycin N-acetyltransferase; pac from Streptomyces; confers resistance to puromycin
   2665..2782    +  misc_feature   cPPT/CTS: central polypurine tract and central termination sequence of HIV-1
   2847..2913    +  CDS            small t antigen (fragment): SV40 (simian virus 40) small t antigen
   2920..4098    +  promoter       EF-1α promoter: strong constitutive promoter for human elongation factor EF-1α
   4124..4531    +  CDS            ZNF679 (fragment): ZN679_HUMAN - Experimental evidence at protein level: Swiss-Prot protein existence level 1. May be involved in transcriptional regulation. From Homo sapiens (Human).
   6590..6643    +  promoter       U6 promoter (fragment): RNA polymerase III promoter for human U6 snRNA
   6685..7273    +  misc_feature   WPRE: woodchuck hepatitis virus posttranscriptional regulatory element
   7324..7343    +  misc_feature   cPPT/CTS (fragment): central polypurine tract and central termination sequence of HIV-1
   7345..7578    +  LTR            3' LTR (ΔU3): self-inactivating 3' long terminal repeat (LTR) from HIV-1
   7656..7777    +  polyA_signal   SV40 poly(A) signal: SV40 polyadenylation signal
   7817..7952    +  rep_origin     SV40 ori: SV40 origin of replication
   7973..7991    -  promoter       T7 promoter: promoter for bacteriophage T7 RNA polymerase
   7999..8154    +  CDS            lacZα (fragment): LacZα fragment of β-galactosidase; lacZ fragment
   8159..8587    +  rep_origin     f1 ori (sequence partly withheld): f1 bacteriophage origin of replication; arrow indicates direction of (+) strand synthesis
   8640..8744    +  promoter       AmpR promoter: bla
   8745..9605    +  CDS            AmpR: β-lactamase; bla; confers resistance to ampicillin, carbenicillin, and related antibiotics
   9776..10364   +  rep_origin     ori: high-copy-number ColE1/pMB1/pBR322/pUC origin of replication
  10547..10639   +  CDS            lacI (fragment): lac repressor; lacI; The lac repressor binds to the lac operator to inhibit transcription in E. coli. This inhibition can be relieved by adding lactose or isopropyl-β-D-thiogalactopyranoside (IPTG).
  10652..10673   +  protein_bind   CAP binding site: CAP binding activates transcription in the presence of cAMP. E. coli catabolite activator protein
  10688..10718   +  promoter       lac promoter: promoter for the E. coli lac operon
  10722..10744   +  protein_bind   lac operator (fragment): The lac repressor binds to the lac operator to inhibit transcription in E. coli. This inhibition can be relieved by adding lactose or isopropyl-β-D-thiogalactopyranoside (IPTG). lac repressor encoded by lacI
  10787..10805   +  promoter       T3 promoter: promoter for bacteriophage T3 RNA polymerase
>Addgene plasmid #143716 | TFORF0580 | addgene full sequence | sequence record 407882 | Addgene NGS Result
TTAATGTAGTCTTATGCAATACTCTTGTAGTCTTGCAACATGGTAACGATGAGTTAGCAACATGCCTTAC
AAGGAGAGAAAAAGCACCGTGCATGCCGATTGGTGGAAGTAAGGTGGTACGATCGTGCCTTATTAGGAAG
GCAACAGACGGGTCTGACATGGATTGGACGAACCACTGAATTGCCGCATTGCAGAGATATTGTATTTAAG
TGCCTAGCTCGATACATAAACGGGTCTCTCTGGTTAGACCAGATCTGAGCCTGGGAGCTCTCTGGCTAAC
TAGGGAACCCACTGCTTAAGCCTCAATAAAGCTTGCCTTGAGTGCTTCAAGTAGTGTGTGCCCGTCTGTT
GTGTGACTCTGGTAACTAGAGATCCCTCAGACCCTTTTAGTCAGTGTGGAAAATCTCTAGCAGTGGCGCC
CGAACAGGGACTTGAAAGCGAAAGGGAAACCAGAGGAGCTCTCTCGACGCAGGACTCGGCTTGCTGAAGC
GCGCACGGCAAGAGGCGAGGGGCGGCGACTGGTGAGTACGCCAAAAATTTTGACTAGCGGAGGCTAGAAG
GAGAGAGATGGGTGCGAGAGCGTCAGTATTAAGCGGGGGAGAATTAGATCGCGATGGGAAAAAATTCGGT
TAAGGCCAGGGGGAAAGAAAAAATATAAATTAAAACATATAGTATGGGCAAGCAGGGAGCTAGAACGATT
CGCAGTTAATCCTGGCCTGTTAGAAACATCAGAAGGCTGTAGACAAATACTGGGACAGCTACAACCATCC
CTTCAGACAGGATCAGAAGAACTTAGATCATTATATAATACAGTAGCAACCCTCTATTGTGTGCATCAAA
GGATAGAGATAAAAGACACCAAGGAAGCTTTAGACAAGATAGAGGAAGAGCAAAACAAAAGTAAGACCAC
CGCACAGCAAGCGGCCGCTGATCTTCAGACCTGGAGGAGGAGATATGAGGGACAATTGGAGAAGTGAATT
ATATAAATATAAAGTAGTAAAAATTGAACCATTAGGAGTAGCACCCACCAAGGCAAAGAGAAGAGTGGTG
CAGAGAGAAAAAAGAGCAGTGGGAATAGGAGCTTTGTTCCTTGGGTTCTTGGGAGCAGCAGGAAGCACTA
TGGGCGCAGCGTCAATGACGCTGACGGTACAGGCCAGACAATTATTGTCTGGTATAGTGCAGCAGCAGAA
CAATTTGCTGAGGGCTATTGAGGCGCAACAGCATCTGTTGCAACTCACAGTCTGGGGCATCAAGCAGCTC
CAGGCAAGAATCCTGGCTGTGGAAAGATACCTAAAGGATCAACAGCTCCTGGGGATTTGGGGTTGCTCTG
GAAAACTCATTTGCACCACTGCTGTGCCTTGGAATGCTAGTTGGAGTAATAAATCTCTGGAACAGATTTG
GAATCACACGACCTGGATGGAGTGGGACAGAGAAATTAACAATTACACAAGCTTAATACACTCCTTAATT
GAAGAATCGCAAAACCAGCAAGAAAAGAATGAACAAGAATTATTGGAATTAGATAAATGGGCAAGTTTGT
GGAATTGGTTTAACATAACAAATTGGCTGTGGTATATAAAATTATTCATAATGATAGTAGGAGGCTTGGT
AGGTTTAAGAATAGTTTTTGCTGTACTTTCTATAGTGAATAGAGTTAGGCAGGGATATTCACCATTATCG
TTTCAGACCCACCTCCCAACCCCGAGGGGACCCATGCATTGCATCTCAATTAGTCAGCAACCAGGTGTGG
AAAGTCCCCAGGCTCCCCAGCAGGCAGAAGTATGCAAAGCATGCGTCTCAATTAGTCAGCAACCATAGTC
CCGCCCCTAACTCCGCCCATCCCGCCCCTAACTCCGCCCAGTTCCGCCCATTCTCCGCCCCATGGCTGAC
TAATTTTTTTTATTTATGCAGAGGCCGAGGCCGCCTCGGCCTCTGAGCTATTCCAGAAGTAGTGAGGAGG
CTTTTTTGGAGGCCTAGGCTTTTGCAAAAAGCTTTCTAGAGGTACCACCGGAGCTTACCATGACCGAGTA
CAAGCCCACGGTGCGCCTCGCCACCCGCGACGACGTCCCCAGGGCCGTACGCACCCTCGCCGCCGCGTTC
GCCGACTACCCCGCCACGCGCCACACCGTCGATCCGGACCGCCACATCGAGCGGGTCACCGAGCTGCAAG
AACTCTTCCTCACGCGCGTCGGGCTCGACATCGGCAAGGTGTGGGTCGCGGACGACGGCGCCGCCGTGGC
GGTCTGGACCACGCCGGAGAGCGTCGAAGCGGGGGCGGTGTTCGCCGAGATCGGCCCGCGCATGGCCGAG
TTGAGCGGTTCCCGGCTGGCCGCGCAGCAACAGATGGAAGGCCTCCTGGCGCCGCACCGGCCCAAGGAGC
CCGCGTGGTTCCTGGCCACCGTCGGCGTCTCGCCCGACCACCAGGGCAAGGGTCTGGGCAGCGCCGTCGT
GCTCCCCGGAGTGGAGGCGGCCGAGCGCGCCGGGGTGCCCGCCTTCCTGGAGACCTCCGCGCCCCGCAAC
CTCCCCTTCTACGAGCGGCTCGGCTTCACCGTCACCGCCGACGTCGAGGTGCCCGAAGGACCGCGCACCT
GGTGCATGACCCGCAAGCCCGGTGCCAGTTAACGAATTCTAGATCTTGAGACAAATGGCAGTATTCATCC
ACAATTTTAAAAGAAAAGGGGGGATTGGGGGGTACAGTGCAGGGGAAAGAATAGTAGACATAATAGCAAC
AGACATACAAACTAAAGAATTACAAAAACAAATTACAAAAATTCAAAATTTTCGGGTTTATTACAGGGAC
AGCAGAGATCCACTTTGGCGCCGGCTCGAGGCCTGCAGGTGCAAAGATGGATAAAGTTTTAAACAGAGAG
GAATCTTTGCAGCTAATGGACCTTCTAGGTCTTGAAAGGAGTGGGAATTGGCTCCGGTGCCCGTCAGTGG
GCAGAGCGCACATCGCCCACAGTCCCCGAGAAGTTGGGGGGAGGGGTCGGCAATTGAACCGGTGCCTAGA
GAAGGTGGCGCGGGGTAAACTGGGAAAGTGATGTCGTGTACTGGCTCCGCCTTTTTCCCGAGGGTGGGGG
AGAACCGTATATAAGTGCAGTAGTCGCCGTGAACGTTCTTTTTCGCAACGGGTTTGCCGCCAGAACACAG
GTAAGTGCCGTGTGTGGTTCCCGCGGGCCTGGCCTCTTTACGGGTTATGGCCCTTGCGTGCCTTGAATTA
CTTCCACCTGGCTGCAGTACGTGATTCTTGATCCCGAGCTTCGGGTTGGAAGTGGGTGGGAGAGTTCGAG
GCCTTGCGCTTAAGGAGCCCCTTCGCCTCGTGCTTGAGTTGAGGCCTGGCCTGGGCGCTGGGGCCGCCGC
GTGCGAATCTGGTGGCACCTTCGCGCCTGTCTCGCTGCTTTCGATAAGTCTCTAGCCATTTAAAATTTTT
GATGACCTGCTGCGACGCTTTTTTTCTGGCAAGATAGTCTTGTAAATGCGGGCCAAGATCTGCACACTGG
TATTTCGGTTTTTGGGGCCGCGGGCGGCGACGGGGCCCGTGCGTCCCAGCGCACATGTTCGGCGAGGCGG
GGCCTGCGAGCGCGGCCACCGAGAATCGGACGGGGGTAGTCTCAAGCTGGCCGGCCTGCTCTGGTGCCTG
GCCTCGCGCCGCCGTGTATCGCCCCGCCCTGGGCGGCAAGGCTGGCCCGGTCGGCACCAGTTGCGTGAGC
GGAAAGATGGCCGCTTCCCGGCCCTGCTGCAGGGAGCTCAAAATGGAGGACGCGGCGCTCGGGAGAGCGG
GCGGGTGAGTCACCCACACAAAGGAAAAGGGCCTTTCCGTCCTCAGCCGTCGCTTCATGTGACTCCACGG
AGTACCGGGCGCCGTCCAGGCACCTCGATTAGTTCTCGAGCTTTTGGAGTACGTCGTCTTTAGGTTGGGG
GGAGGGGTTTTATGCGATGGAGTTTCCCCACACTGAGTGGGTGGAGACTGAAGTTAGGCCAGCTTGGCAC
TTGATGTAATTCTCCTTGGAATTTGCCCTTTTTGAGTTTGGATCTTGGTTCATTCTCAAGCCTCAGACAG
TGGTTCAAAGTTTTTTTCTTCCATTTCAGGTGTCGTGAGGCTAGCACCGCCACCATGGAACCACTGACAT
TTAAAGATGTCGCCATAGAATTCTCTCTGGAGGAGTGGCAATGCCTGGATACTGCACAGCGGGATTTATA
TAGGAATGTGTTGTTAGAGAACTACAGAAACCTGGTCTTTTTGGTAATGTCTTTTCATTTTGCCCAAGAC
CTTTGGCCAGAGCAGAACATAAAAGATTCTTTCCAGAAAGTGACACTGAGAAGATACGGAAAATGTGAAT
ATGAGAATTTACAGTTAAGAAAAGGCTGTAAACATGTGGATGAGTGTACGGGGCACAAAGGAGGTCATAA
TACAGTTAACCAATGTTTGACAGCTACCCCAAGCAAAATATTCCAGTGTAATAAATATGTGAAAGTCTTT
GATAAATTTTCAAATTCAAATAGATATAAGAGAAGACATACAGGAAACAAACACTTCAAATGTAAAGAAT
GTAGCAAATCATTTTGCGTGCTTTCACAACTAACTCAGCATAGAAGAATTCATACTAGAGTGAATTCCTA
CAAATGTGAAGAATGTGGAAAAGCCTTTAACTGGTTCTCAACTCTTACTAAACATAAGAGAATTCATACT
GGAGAAAAGCCCTACAAATGTGAAGAATGTGGCAAAGCCTTTAACCAGTCCTCACAACTTACTAGGCATA
AGATAATTCATACTGAAGAGAAACCCAACAAATGTGAAGAATGTGGCAAGGCCTTTAAACAGGCCTCACA
CCTTACTATACATAAAATAATTCATACTGGAGAAAAACCTTACAAATATGAAGAATGTGGCAAAGTCTTT
AGCCAGTCCTCACACCTTACTACACAAAAGATACTTCACACTGGAGAGAACCTCTACAAGTGTAAAGAAT
GTGGAAAAGCTTTTAACCTATTCTCAAATCTTACTAACCATAAGAGAATTCATGCTGGGGAGAAACCCTA
CAAATGTAAAGAATGTGGCAGAGCTTTTAACATATCCTCAAACCTTAATAAACAGGAGAAAATTCATACT
GGAGGGAAACTCAACAAATGTGAAGAATGTGACAAAGCTTTTAACCGATCCTTAAAACTTACTGCACATA
AGAAAATTCTAATGGAAGAGAAACCCTACAAATGTGAAGAATGTGGCAAAGTCTTTAACCAGTTCTCAAC
TCTTACTAGACATAAGATAATTCATACTGGAGAGAAACCCTACAAATGTAAAGAATGTGGCAAAGCTTTT
AACCAATCTTCAAACCTTACTGAACATAAGAAAATTCATACTGCAGAGAAATCCTATAAATGTGAAGAAT
GTGGCAAAGCTTTTAACCAACACTCAAACCTAATTAACCATAGGAAAATTTATTCTGGAGAGAAACCATA
CAAATGTGAAGAATGTGGAAAAGCTTTTAATCGATCCTCAACCCTTACTAGACATAAGAAAATTCATACT
GGAGAGAAACCCTACAAATGTGAAGAATGTGACAGAGCTTTTAGCCAGTCTTCAAACCTTACTGAACATA
AGAAAATTCATACTGGAGAGAAACCCTATAAATGTGAGGAATGTGGCAAAGCTTTTAACCGATTCTCAAC
CCTTACTAAACATAAGAGAATTCATACTGGAGAAAAACCCTATAAATGTGAAGAATGTGGAAAAGCCTTT
AATCAATCCTATCAACTTACTAGACATAAGATAGTTCATACTAAAGAGAAACTCAACAAATGTGAAGAAT
TTGGCAAGGCCTTTAAACAGTCCTCACACCGTACTATACATAAAATTATTCATACTGGAGAGAAACCCTA
CAAATGTGAAGAACATGGCAAAGTTTTTAACCAGTCCTCAAACCTTACTACACAAAAGATAATTCATACT
GGAGAGAACCTCTACAAATTTGAAGAACATGGAAAAGCTTTTAACCTATTCTCAAACATTACTAACCATA
AGATAATTTATACTGGAGAGAAACCCCACAAATGTGAAGAATGTGGAAAAGCTTATAACCGATTCTCAAA
CCTAACTATACATAAGAGAATTCATACGGGAGAGAAACCTTACCAATGTGCAGAATGTGGCAAAGCCTTT
AACTGCTCCTCAACCCTTAATAGACATAAGATAATTCATACTGGAGAGAAACCTTACAAATGTAAAGAAT
GTGGCAAAGCTTTTAACCTATCCTCAACCCTTACTGCACATAAGAAAATTCATACTGGAGAGAAACCCTA
TAAATGTGAAGAATGTGGCAAAGCTTTTAACCAATCCTCAAACCTTACTACACATAAGAAAATTCATACT
TCAGAGAAACCCTACAAATGTGAAGAATGTGGCAAATCCTTTAACCAGTTCTCATCTCTTAATATACATA
AGATAATTCATACTGGAGAGAAACCCTACAAATGTGGAGATTATGGCAGAGCTTTCAACCTATCCTCAAA
TCTTACTACACATAAGAAAATTCATACTGGAGAGAAACCCTACAAATGTGAGTATGGCAAAACTTAGTAA
TGAACTAGTCCGTAACTTGAAAGTATTTCGATTTCTTGGCTTTATATATCTTGTGGAAAGGACGACTAAG
TGATGAGCATTATTGCCTTACGCGTTAAGTCGACAATCAACCTCTGGATTACAAAATTTGTGAAAGATTG
ACTGGTATTCTTAACTATGTTGCTCCTTTTACGCTATGTGGATACGCTGCTTTAATGCCTTTGTATCATG
CTATTGCTTCCCGTATGGCTTTCATTTTCTCCTCCTTGTATAAATCCTGGTTGCTGTCTCTTTATGAGGA
GTTGTGGCCCGTTGTCAGGCAACGTGGCGTGGTGTGCACTGTGTTTGCTGACGCAACCCCCACTGGTTGG
GGCATTGCCACCACCTGTCAGCTCCTTTCCGGGACTTTCGCTTTCCCCCTCCCTATTGCCACGGCGGAAC
TCATCGCCGCCTGCCTTGCCCGCTGCTGGACAGGGGCTCGGCTGTTGGGCACTGACAATTCCGTGGTGTT
GTCGGGGAAATCATCGTCCTTTCCTTGGCTGCTCGCCTGTGTTGCCACCTGGATTCTGCGCGGGACGTCC
TTCTGCTACGTCCCTTCGGCCCTCAATCCAGCGGACCTTCCTTCCCGCGGCCTGCTGCCGGCTCTGCGGC
CTCTTCCGCGTCTTCGCCTTCGCCCTCAGACGAGTCGGATCTCCCTTTGGGCCGCCTCCCCGCGTCGACT
TTAAGACCAATGACTTACAAGGCAGCTGTAGATCTTAGCCACTTTTTAAAAGAAAAGGGGGGACTGGAAG
GGCTAATTCACTCCCAACGAAGACAAGATCTGCTTTTTGCTTGTACTGGGTCTCTCTGGTTAGACCAGAT
CTGAGCCTGGGAGCTCTCTGGCTAACTAGGGAACCCACTGCTTAAGCCTCAATAAAGCTTGCCTTGAGTG
CTTCAAGTAGTGTGTGCCCGTCTGTTGTGTGACTCTGGTAACTAGAGATCCCTCAGACCCTTTTAGTCAG
TGTGGAAAATCTCTAGCAGTACGTATAGTAGTTCATGTCATCTTATTATTCAGTATTTATAACTTGCAAA
GAAATGAATATCAGAGAGTGAGAGGAACTTGTTTATTGCAGCTTATAATGGTTACAAATAAAGCAATAGC
ATCACAAATTTCACAAATAAAGCATTTTTTTCACTGCATTCTAGTTGTGGTTTGTCCAAACTCATCAATG
TATCTTATCATGTCTGGCTCTAGCTATCCCGCCCCTAACTCCGCCCATCCCGCCCCTAACTCCGCCCAGT
TCCGCCCATTCTCCGCCCCATGGCTGACTAATTTTTTTTATTTATGCAGAGGCCGAGGCCGCCTCGGCCT
CTGAGCTATTCCAGAAGTAGTGAGGAGGCTTTTTTGGAGGCCTAGGGACGTACCCAATTCGCCCTATAGT
GAGTCGTATTACGCGCGCTCACTGGCCGTCGTTTTACAACGTCGTGACTGGGAAAACCCTGGCGTTACCC
AACTTAATCGCCTTGCAGCACATCCCCCTTTCGCCAGCTGGCGTAATAGCGAAGAGGCCCGCACCGATCG
CCCTTCCCAACAGTTGCGCAGCCTGAATGGCGAATGGG
[124 nt withheld, positions 8159-8282]
C
[91 nt withheld, positions 8284-8374]
A
[49 nt withheld, positions 8376-8424]
CCTTTGACGTTGGAGTCCACGTTCTTT
[37 nt withheld, positions 8452-8488]
ACCCTATCTCGGTCTATTCTTTTGATTTATAAGGGATTTTGCCGATTTCGGCCTATTGGTTAAAAAATGA
GCTGATTTAACAAAAATTTAACGCGAATTTTAACAAAATATTAACGCTTACAATTTAGGTGGCACTTTTC
GGGGAAATGTGCGCGGAACCCCTATTTGTTTATTTTTCTAAATACATTCAAATATGTATCCGCTCATGAG
ACAATAACCCTGATAAATGCTTCAATAATATTGAAAAAGGAAGAGTATGAGTATTCAACATTTCCGTGTC
GCCCTTATTCCCTTTTTTGCGGCATTTTGCCTTCCTGTTTTTGCTCACCCAGAAACGCTGGTGAAAGTAA
AAGATGCTGAAGATCAGTTGGGTGCACGAGTGGGTTACATCGAACTGGATCTCAACAGCGGTAAGATCCT
TGAGAGTTTTCGCCCCGAAGAACGTTTTCCAATGATGAGCACTTTTAAAGTTCTGCTATGTGGCGCGGTA
TTATCCCGTATTGACGCCGGGCAAGAGCAACTCGGTCGCCGCATACACTATTCTCAGAATGACTTGGTTG
AGTACTCACCAGTCACAGAAAAGCATCTTACGGATGGCATGACAGTAAGAGAATTATGCAGTGCTGCCAT
AACCATGAGTGATAACACTGCGGCCAACTTACTTCTGACAACGATCGGAGGACCGAAGGAGCTAACCGCT
TTTTTGCACAACATGGGGGATCATGTAACTCGCCTTGATCGTTGGGAACCGGAGCTGAATGAAGCCATAC
CAAACGACGAGCGTGACACCACGATGCCTGTAGCAATGGCAACAACGTTGCGCAAACTATTAACTGGCGA
ACTACTTACTCTAGCTTCCCGGCAACAATTAATAGACTGGATGGAGGCGGATAAAGTTGCAGGACCACTT
CTGCGCTCGGCCCTTCCGGCTGGCTGGTTTATTGCTGATAAATCTGGAGCCGGTGAGCGTGGGTCTCGCG
GTATCATTGCAGCACTGGGGCCAGATGGTAAGCCCTCCCGTATCGTAGTTATCTACACGACGGGGAGTCA
GGCAACTATGGATGAACGAAATAGACAGATCGCTGAGATAGGTGCCTCACTGATTAAGCATTGGTAACTG
TCAGACCAAGTTTACTCATATATACTTTAGATTGATTTAAAACTTCATTTTTAATTTAAAAGGATCTAGG
TGAAGATCCTTTTTGATAATCTCATGACCAAAATCCCTTAACGTGAGTTTTCGTTCCACTGAGCGTCAGA
CCCCGTAGAAAAGATCAAAGGATCTTCTTGAGATCCTTTTTTTCTGCGCGTAATCTGCTGCTTGCAAACA
AAAAAACCACCGCTACCAGCGGTGGTTTGTTTGCCGGATCAAGAGCTACCAACTCTTTTTCCGAAGGTAA
CTGGCTTCAGCAGAGCGCAGATACCAAATACTGTTCTTCTAGTGTAGCCGTAGTTAGGCCACCACTTCAA
GAACTCTGTAGCACCGCCTACATACCTCGCTCTGCTAATCCTGTTACCAGTGGCTGCTGCCAGTGGCGAT
AAGTCGTGTCTTACCGGGTTGGACTCAAGACGATAGTTACCGGATAAGGCGCAGCGGTCGGGCTGAACGG
GGGGTTCGTGCACACAGCCCAGCTTGGAGCGAACGACCTACACCGAACTGAGATACCTACAGCGTGAGCT
ATGAGAAAGCGCCACGCTTCCCGAAGGGAGAAAGGCGGACAGGTATCCGGTAAGCGGCAGGGTCGGAACA
GGAGAGCGCACGAGGGAGCTTCCAGGGGGAAACGCCTGGTATCTTTATAGTCCTGTCGGGTTTCGCCACC
TCTGACTTGAGCGTCGATTTTTGTGATGCTCGTCAGGGGGGCGGAGCCTATGGAAAAACGCCAGCAACGC
GGCCTTTTTACGGTTCCTGGCCTTTTGCTGGCCTTTTGCTCACATGTTCTTTCCTGCGTTATCCCCTGAT
TCTGTGGATAACCGTATTACCGCCTTTGAGTGAGCTGATACCGCTCGCCGCAGCCGAACGACCGAGCGCA
GCGAGTCAGTGAGCGAGGAAGCGGAAGAGCGCCCAATACGCAAACCGCCTCTCCCCGCGCGTTGGCCGAT
TCATTAATGCAGCTGGCACGACAGGTTTCCCGACTGGAAAGCGGGCAGTGAGCGCAACGCAATTAATGTG
AGTTAGCTCACTCATTAGGCACCCCAGGCTTTACACTTTATGCTTCCGGCTCGTATGTTGTGTGGAATTG
TGAGCGGATAACAATTTCACACAGGAAACAGCTATGACCATGATTACGCCAAGCGCGCAATTAACCCTCA
CTAAAGGGAACAAAAGCTGGAGCTGCAAGC
