>Addgene plasmid #143716 | TFORF0580 | depositor partial sequence | sequence record 283278 | Insert
ACCGCCACCATGGAACCACTGACATTTAAAGATGTCGCCATAGAATTCTCTCTGGAGGAGTGGCAATGCC
TGGATACTGCACAGCGGGATTTATATAGGAATGTGTTGTTAGAGAACTACAGAAACCTGGTCTTTTTGGT
AATGTCTTTTCATTTTGCCCAAGACCTTTGGCCAGAGCAGAACATAAAAGATTCTTTCCAGAAAGTGACA
CTGAGAAGATACGGAAAATGTGAATATGAGAATTTACAGTTAAGAAAAGGCTGTAAACATGTGGATGAGT
GTACGGGGCACAAAGGAGGTCATAATACAGTTAACCAATGTTTGACAGCTACCCCAAGCAAAATATTCCA
GTGTAATAAATATGTGAAAGTCTTTGATAAATTTTCAAATTCAAATAGATATAAGAGAAGACATACAGGA
AACAAACACTTCAAATGTAAAGAATGTAGCAAATCATTTTGCGTGCTTTCACAACTAACTCAGCATAGAA
GAATTCATACTAGAGTGAATTCCTACAAATGTGAAGAATGTGGAAAAGCCTTTAACTGGTTCTCAACTCT
TACTAAACATAAGAGAATTCATACTGGAGAAAAGCCCTACAAATGTGAAGAATGTGGCAAAGCCTTTAAC
CAGTCCTCACAACTTACTAGGCATAAGATAATTCATACTGAAGAGAAACCCAACAAATGTGAAGAATGTG
GCAAGGCCTTTAAACAGGCCTCACACCTTACTATACATAAAATAATTCATACTGGAGAAAAACCTTACAA
ATATGAAGAATGTGGCAAAGTCTTTAGCCAGTCCTCACACCTTACTACACAAAAGATACTTCACACTGGA
GAGAACCTCTACAAGTGTAAAGAATGTGGAAAAGCTTTTAACCTATTCTCAAATCTTACTAACCATAAGA
GAATTCATGCTGGGGAGAAACCCTACAAATGTAAAGAATGTGGCAGAGCTTTTAACATATCCTCAAACCT
TAATAAACAGGAGAAAATTCATACTGGAGGGAAACTCAACAAATGTGAAGAATGTGACAAAGCTTTTAAC
CGATCCTTAAAACTTACTGCACATAAGAAAATTCTAATGGAAGAGAAACCCTACAAATGTGAAGAATGTG
GCAAAGTCTTTAACCAGTTCTCAACTCTTACTAGACATAAGATAATTCATACTGGAGAGAAACCCTACAA
ATGTAAAGAATGTGGCAAAGCTTTTAACCAATCTTCAAACCTTACTGAACATAAGAAAATTCATACTGCA
GAGAAATCCTATAAATGTGAAGAATGTGGCAAAGCTTTTAACCAACACTCAAACCTAATTAACCATAGGA
AAATTTATTCTGGAGAGAAACCATACAAATGTGAAGAATGTGGAAAAGCTTTTAATCGATCCTCAACCCT
TACTAGACATAAGAAAATTCATACTGGAGAGAAACCCTACAAATGTGAAGAATGTGACAGAGCTTTTAGC
CAGTCTTCAAACCTTACTGAACATAAGAAAATTCATACTGGAGAGAAACCCTATAAATGTGAGGAATGTG
GCAAAGCTTTTAACCGATTCTCAACCCTTACTAAACATAAGAGAATTCATACTGGAGAAAAACCCTATAA
ATGTGAAGAATGTGGAAAAGCCTTTAATCAATCCTATCAACTTACTAGACATAAGATAGTTCATACTAAA
GAGAAACTCAACAAATGTGAAGAATTTGGCAAGGCCTTTAAACAGTCCTCACACCGTACTATACATAAAA
TTATTCATACTGGAGAGAAACCCTACAAATGTGAAGAACATGGCAAAGTTTTTAACCAGTCCTCAAACCT
TACTACACAAAAGATAATTCATACTGGAGAGAACCTCTACAAATTTGAAGAACATGGAAAAGCTTTTAAC
CTATTCTCAAACATTACTAACCATAAGATAATTTATACTGGAGAGAAACCCCACAAATGTGAAGAATGTG
GAAAAGCTTATAACCGATTCTCAAACCTAACTATACATAAGAGAATTCATACGGGAGAGAAACCTTACCA
ATGTGCAGAATGTGGCAAAGCCTTTAACTGCTCCTCAACCCTTAATAGACATAAGATAATTCATACTGGA
GAGAAACCTTACAAATGTAAAGAATGTGGCAAAGCTTTTAACCTATCCTCAACCCTTACTGCACATAAGA
AAATTCATACTGGAGAGAAACCCTATAAATGTGAAGAATGTGGCAAAGCTTTTAACCAATCCTCAAACCT
TACTACACATAAGAAAATTCATACTTCAGAGAAACCCTACAAATGTGAAGAATGTGGCAAATCCTTTAAC
CAGTTCTCATCTCTTAATATACATAAGATAATTCATACTGGAGAGAAACCCTACAAATGTGGAGATTATG
GCAGAGCTTTCAACCTATCCTCAAATCTTACTACACATAAGAAAATTCATACTGGAGAGAAACCCTACAA
ATGTGAGTATGGCAAAACTTAGTAATGAACTAGTCCGTAACTTGAAAGTATTTCGATTTCTTGGCTTTAT
ATATCTTGTGGAAAGGACGACTAAGTGATGAGCATTATTGCCTT
