>Addgene plasmid #143716 | TFORF0580 | depositor partial sequence | sequence record 283279 | Barcode
CTAAGTGATGAGCATTATTGCCTT
